Addgene plasmid #205726: pX330-Venus-DNAJC5-Exon 4-gRNA
Purpose: Knockout of DNAJC5
Depositing lab: Randy Schekman. Depositing organization: University of California, Berkeley. Publication: Unconventional secretion of alpha-synuclein mediated by palmitoylated DNAJC5 oligomers. Wu S, Hernandez Villegas NC, Sirkis DW, Thomas-Wright I, Wade-Martins R, Schekman R. Elife. 2023 Jan 10;12:e85837. doi: 10.7554/eLife.85837. PubMed 36626307.
Backbone
  Vector backbone: pX330-Venus
  Vector type: CRISPR
Growth in bacteria
  Bacterial resistance: Ampicillin, 100 μg/mL
  Growth temperature: 37°C
  Growth strain: DH5alpha
  Copy number: Unknown
Gene/Insert
  Gene/Insert name: gRNA targeting DNAJC5 exon 4
  gRNA/shRNA sequence: CACCGGAGGCCGCAGAAGACAAACA
  Species: H. sapiens (human)
  Entrez Gene: DNAJC5 (a.k.a. CLN4, CLN4B, CSP, DNAJC5A, NCL, mir-941-2, mir-941-3, mir-941-4, mir-941-5)
  Cloning method: Restriction Enzyme; 5′ cloning site unknown (unknown if destroyed)
Terms and licenses: Academic/Nonprofit Terms; Industry Terms: Not Available to Industry
How to cite: pX330-Venus-DNAJC5-Exon 4-gRNA was a gift from Randy Schekman (Addgene plasmid # 205726)
