[The description below was written by a language model from this plasmid's Addgene catalogue record and pLannotate feature annotations shown in this document.]
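Description:
pX330-Venus-DNAJC5-Exon 4-gRNA is an all-in-one CRISPR/Cas9 plasmid built on the pX330-Venus backbone and designed to knock out human DNAJC5 in mammalian cells. It is propagated in E. coli through a high-copy ColE1/pUC-type origin with ampicillin selection (AmpR under its own bla promoter). An f1 origin and small fragments of bom, rop and M13 ori are also annotated, and appear to be backbone remnants. The sequenced record is about 9.8 kb.

The plasmid carries three mammalian expression units. A human U6 RNA polymerase III promoter drives a single guide RNA made up of a spacer directed against exon 4 of DNAJC5 fused to the Streptococcus pyogenes gRNA scaffold. A second, partial scaffold fragment is annotated just downstream. Streptococcus pyogenes Cas9 is expressed from a CBh-type hybrid promoter (CMV enhancer, chicken β-actin promoter and a hybrid CBA/MVM intron). The annotation splits Cas9 into contiguous N- and C-terminal portions that together form one continuous coding region, followed by a C-terminal nucleoplasmin nuclear localization signal and a bGH polyadenylation signal. Separately, a mouse PGK promoter drives the yellow fluorescent protein Venus, which marks transfected cells and could be used to identify or sort them. No polyadenylation signal is annotated after Venus. A single AAV2 ITR is present after the Cas9 cassette, so the plasmid is not a packageable AAV genome and would be delivered by transfection.

Cas9 cleavage at the targeted exon is expected to produce frameshifting indels that disrupt DNAJC5. The associated publication concerns the role of palmitoylated DNAJC5 in unconventional secretion of alpha-synuclein.
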