Features (pLannotate 1.2.2; 21 found; start..end, strand, type, name):
    205..432     +  intron         hybrid intron: hybrid between chicken β-actin (CBA) and minute virus of mice (MMV) introns (Gray et al., 2011)
    570..2171    +  CDS            Cas9(N): N-terminal portion of Streptococcus pyogenes Cas9 (Zetsche et al., 2015)
   2172..4670    +  CDS            Cas9(C): C-terminal portion of Streptococcus pyogenes Cas9 (Zetsche et al., 2015)
   4671..4718    +  CDS            nucleoplasmin NLS: bipartite nuclear localization signal from nucleoplasmin
   4752..4863    +  polyA_signal   bGH poly(A) signal: bovine growth hormone polyadenylation signal
   4968..5108    +  repeat_region  AAV2 ITR: inverted terminal repeat of adeno-associated virus serotype 2 inverted
   5113..5164    -  misc_feature   bom (fragment): basis of mobility region from pBR322
   5183..5541    +  rep_origin     f1 ori (sequence partly withheld): f1 bacteriophage origin of replication; arrow indicates direction of (+) strand synthesis
   5551..6050    +  promoter       PGK promoter: mouse phosphoglycerate kinase 1 promoter
   6073..6792    +  CDS            Venus: yellow fluorescent protein (YFP) with fast and efficient maturation (Nagai et al., 2002) mammalian codon-optimized
   6792..6889    +  rep_origin     M13 ori (fragment): M13 bacteriophage origin of replication; arrow indicates direction of (+) strand synthesis
   6890..6939    -  misc_feature   bom (fragment): basis of mobility region from pBR322
   7041..7076    -  CDS            rop (fragment): Rop protein, which maintains plasmids at low copy number; rop
   7171..7275    +  promoter       AmpR promoter: bla
   7276..8136    +  CDS            AmpR: β-lactamase; bla; confers resistance to ampicillin, carbenicillin, and related antibiotics
   8307..8895    +  rep_origin     ori: high-copy-number ColE1/pMB1/pBR322/pUC origin of replication
   8957..9197    +  promoter       U6 promoter: RNA polymerase III promoter for human U6 snRNA
   9227..9302    +  misc_RNA       gRNA scaffold: guide RNA scaffold for the Streptococcus pyogenes CRISPR/Cas9 system
   9309..9352    +  misc_RNA       gRNA scaffold (fragment): guide RNA scaffold for the Streptococcus pyogenes CRISPR/Cas9 system
   9399..9684    +  enhancer       CMV enhancer: human cytomegalovirus immediate early enhancer; contains an 18-bp deletion relative to the standard CMV enhancer
   9686..204     +  promoter       chicken β-actin promoter (across the origin): No description available
>Addgene plasmid #205726 | pX330-Venus-DNAJC5-Exon 4-gRNA | addgene full sequence | sequence record 419655 | Addgene NGS Result
TTTATTTTTTAATTATTTTGTGCAGCGATGGGGGCGGGGGGGGGGGGGCGCGTGCCAGGCGGGGCGGGGC
GGGGCGAGGGGCGGGGCGGGGCGAGGCGGAGAGGTGCGGCGGCAGCCAATCAGAGCGGCGCGCTCCGAAA
GTTTCCTTTTATGGCGAGGCGGCGGCGGCGGCGGCCCTATAAAAAGCGAAGCGCGCGGCGGGCGGGAGTC
GCTGCGCGCTGCCTTCGCCCCGTGCCCCGCTCCGCCGCCGCCTCGCGCCGCCCGCCCCGGCTCTGACTGA
CCGCGTTACTCCCACAGGTGAGCGGGCGGGACGGCCCTTCTCCTCCGGGCTGTAATTAGCTGAGCAAGAG
GTAAGGGTTTAAGGGATGGTTGGTTGGTGGGGTATTAATGTTTAATTACCTGGAGCACCTGCCTGAAATC
ACTTTTTTTCAGGTTGGACCGGTGCCACCATGGACTATAAGGACCACGACGGAGACTACAAGGATCATGA
TATTGATTACAAAGACGATGACGATAAGATGGCCCCAAAGAAGAAGCGGAAGGTCGGTATCCACGGAGTC
CCAGCAGCCGACAAGAAGTACAGCATCGGCCTGGACATCGGCACCAACTCTGTGGGCTGGGCCGTGATCA
CCGACGAGTACAAGGTGCCCAGCAAGAAATTCAAGGTGCTGGGCAACACCGACCGGCACAGCATCAAGAA
GAACCTGATCGGAGCCCTGCTGTTCGACAGCGGCGAAACAGCCGAGGCCACCCGGCTGAAGAGAACCGCC
AGAAGAAGATACACCAGACGGAAGAACCGGATCTGCTATCTGCAAGAGATCTTCAGCAACGAGATGGCCA
AGGTGGACGACAGCTTCTTCCACAGACTGGAAGAGTCCTTCCTGGTGGAAGAGGATAAGAAGCACGAGCG
GCACCCCATCTTCGGCAACATCGTGGACGAGGTGGCCTACCACGAGAAGTACCCCACCATCTACCACCTG
AGAAAGAAACTGGTGGACAGCACCGACAAGGCCGACCTGCGGCTGATCTATCTGGCCCTGGCCCACATGA
TCAAGTTCCGGGGCCACTTCCTGATCGAGGGCGACCTGAACCCCGACAACAGCGACGTGGACAAGCTGTT
CATCCAGCTGGTGCAGACCTACAACCAGCTGTTCGAGGAAAACCCCATCAACGCCAGCGGCGTGGACGCC
AAGGCCATCCTGTCTGCCAGACTGAGCAAGAGCAGACGGCTGGAAAATCTGATCGCCCAGCTGCCCGGCG
AGAAGAAGAATGGCCTGTTCGGAAACCTGATTGCCCTGAGCCTGGGCCTGACCCCCAACTTCAAGAGCAA
CTTCGACCTGGCCGAGGATGCCAAACTGCAGCTGAGCAAGGACACCTACGACGACGACCTGGACAACCTG
CTGGCCCAGATCGGCGACCAGTACGCCGACCTGTTTCTGGCCGCCAAGAACCTGTCCGACGCCATCCTGC
TGAGCGACATCCTGAGAGTGAACACCGAGATCACCAAGGCCCCCCTGAGCGCCTCTATGATCAAGAGATA
CGACGAGCACCACCAGGACCTGACCCTGCTGAAAGCTCTCGTGCGGCAGCAGCTGCCTGAGAAGTACAAA
GAGATTTTCTTCGACCAGAGCAAGAACGGCTACGCCGGCTACATTGACGGCGGAGCCAGCCAGGAAGAGT
TCTACAAGTTCATCAAGCCCATCCTGGAAAAGATGGACGGCACCGAGGAACTGCTCGTGAAGCTGAACAG
AGAGGACCTGCTGCGGAAGCAGCGGACCTTCGACAACGGCAGCATCCCCCACCAGATCCACCTGGGAGAG
CTGCACGCCATTCTGCGGCGGCAGGAAGATTTTTACCCATTCCTGAAGGACAACCGGGAAAAGATCGAGA
AGATCCTGACCTTCCGCATCCCCTACTACGTGGGCCCTCTGGCCAGGGGAAACAGCAGATTCGCCTGGAT
GACCAGAAAGAGCGAGGAAACCATCACCCCCTGGAACTTCGAGGAAGTGGTGGACAAGGGCGCTTCCGCC
CAGAGCTTCATCGAGCGGATGACCAACTTCGATAAGAACCTGCCCAACGAGAAGGTGCTGCCCAAGCACA
GCCTGCTGTACGAGTACTTCACCGTGTATAACGAGCTGACCAAAGTGAAATACGTGACCGAGGGAATGAG
AAAGCCCGCCTTCCTGAGCGGCGAGCAGAAAAAGGCCATCGTGGACCTGCTGTTCAAGACCAACCGGAAA
GTGACCGTGAAGCAGCTGAAAGAGGACTACTTCAAGAAAATCGAGTGCTTCGACTCCGTGGAAATCTCCG
GCGTGGAAGATCGGTTCAACGCCTCCCTGGGCACATACCACGATCTGCTGAAAATTATCAAGGACAAGGA
CTTCCTGGACAATGAGGAAAACGAGGACATTCTGGAAGATATCGTGCTGACCCTGACACTGTTTGAGGAC
AGAGAGATGATCGAGGAACGGCTGAAAACCTATGCCCACCTGTTCGACGACAAAGTGATGAAGCAGCTGA
AGCGGCGGAGATACACCGGCTGGGGCAGGCTGAGCCGGAAGCTGATCAACGGCATCCGGGACAAGCAGTC
CGGCAAGACAATCCTGGATTTCCTGAAGTCCGACGGCTTCGCCAACAGAAACTTCATGCAGCTGATCCAC
GACGACAGCCTGACCTTTAAAGAGGACATCCAGAAAGCCCAGGTGTCCGGCCAGGGCGATAGCCTGCACG
AGCACATTGCCAATCTGGCCGGCAGCCCCGCCATTAAGAAGGGCATCCTGCAGACAGTGAAGGTGGTGGA
CGAGCTCGTGAAAGTGATGGGCCGGCACAAGCCCGAGAACATCGTGATCGAAATGGCCAGAGAGAACCAG
ACCACCCAGAAGGGACAGAAGAACAGCCGCGAGAGAATGAAGCGGATCGAAGAGGGCATCAAAGAGCTGG
GCAGCCAGATCCTGAAAGAACACCCCGTGGAAAACACCCAGCTGCAGAACGAGAAGCTGTACCTGTACTA
CCTGCAGAATGGGCGGGATATGTACGTGGACCAGGAACTGGACATCAACCGGCTGTCCGACTACGATGTG
GACCATATCGTGCCTCAGAGCTTTCTGAAGGACGACTCCATCGACAACAAGGTGCTGACCAGAAGCGACA
AGAACCGGGGCAAGAGCGACAACGTGCCCTCCGAAGAGGTCGTGAAGAAGATGAAGAACTACTGGCGGCA
GCTGCTGAACGCCAAGCTGATTACCCAGAGAAAGTTCGACAATCTGACCAAGGCCGAGAGAGGCGGCCTG
AGCGAACTGGATAAGGCCGGCTTCATCAAGAGACAGCTGGTGGAAACCCGGCAGATCACAAAGCACGTGG
CACAGATCCTGGACTCCCGGATGAACACTAAGTACGACGAGAATGACAAGCTGATCCGGGAAGTGAAAGT
GATCACCCTGAAGTCCAAGCTGGTGTCCGATTTCCGGAAGGATTTCCAGTTTTACAAAGTGCGCGAGATC
AACAACTACCACCACGCCCACGACGCCTACCTGAACGCCGTCGTGGGAACCGCCCTGATCAAAAAGTACC
CTAAGCTGGAAAGCGAGTTCGTGTACGGCGACTACAAGGTGTACGACGTGCGGAAGATGATCGCCAAGAG
CGAGCAGGAAATCGGCAAGGCTACCGCCAAGTACTTCTTCTACAGCAACATCATGAACTTTTTCAAGACC
GAGATTACCCTGGCCAACGGCGAGATCCGGAAGCGGCCTCTGATCGAGACAAACGGCGAAACCGGGGAGA
TCGTGTGGGATAAGGGCCGGGATTTTGCCACCGTGCGGAAAGTGCTGAGCATGCCCCAAGTGAATATCGT
GAAAAAGACCGAGGTGCAGACAGGCGGCTTCAGCAAAGAGTCTATCCTGCCCAAGAGGAACAGCGATAAG
CTGATCGCCAGAAAGAAGGACTGGGACCCTAAGAAGTACGGCGGCTTCGACAGCCCCACCGTGGCCTATT
CTGTGCTGGTGGTGGCCAAAGTGGAAAAGGGCAAGTCCAAGAAACTGAAGAGTGTGAAAGAGCTGCTGGG
GATCACCATCATGGAAAGAAGCAGCTTCGAGAAGAATCCCATCGACTTTCTGGAAGCCAAGGGCTACAAA
GAAGTGAAAAAGGACCTGATCATCAAGCTGCCTAAGTACTCCCTGTTCGAGCTGGAAAACGGCCGGAAGA
GAATGCTGGCCTCTGCCGGCGAACTGCAGAAGGGAAACGAACTGGCCCTGCCCTCCAAATATGTGAACTT
CCTGTACCTGGCCAGCCACTATGAGAAGCTGAAGGGCTCCCCCGAGGATAATGAGCAGAAACAGCTGTTT
GTGGAACAGCACAAGCACTACCTGGACGAGATCATCGAGCAGATCAGCGAGTTCTCCAAGAGAGTGATCC
TGGCCGACGCTAATCTGGACAAAGTGCTGTCCGCCTACAACAAGCACCGGGATAAGCCCATCAGAGAGCA
GGCCGAGAATATCATCCACCTGTTTACCCTGACCAATCTGGGAGCCCCTGCCGCCTTCAAGTACTTTGAC
ACCACCATCGACCGGAAGAGGTACACCAGCACCAAAGAGGTGCTGGACGCCACCCTGATCCACCAGAGCA
TCACCGGCCTGTACGAGACACGGATCGACCTGTCTCAGCTGGGAGGCGACAAAAGGCCGGCGGCCACGAA
AAAGGCCGGCCAGGCAAAAAAGAAAAAGTAAGAATTCCTAGAGCTCGCTGATCAGCCTCGACTGTGCCTT
CTAGTTGCCAGCCATCTGTTGTTTGCCCCTCCCCCGTGCCTTCCTTGACCCTGGAAGGTGCCACTCCCAC
TGTCCTTTCCTAATAAAATGAGGAAATTGCATCGCATTGTCTGAGTAGGTGTCATTCTATTCTGGGGGGT
GGGGTGGGGCAGGACAGCAAGGGGGAGGATTGGGAAGAGAATAGCAGGCATGCTGGGGAGCGGCCGCAGG
AACCCCTAGTGATGGAGTTGGCCACTCCCTCTCTGCGCGCTCGCTCGCTCACTGAGGCCGGGCGACCAAA
GGTCGCCCGACGCCCGGGCTTTGCCCGGGCGGCCTCAGTGAGCGAGCGAGCGCGCAGCTGCCTGCAGGGG
CGCCTGATGCGGTATTTTCTCCTTACGCATCTGTGCGGTATTTCACACCGCATA
[95 nt withheld, positions 5165-5259]
T
[46 nt withheld, positions 5261-5306]
C
[141 nt withheld, positions 5308-5448]
CCTTTGACGTTGGAGTCCACGTTCTTT
[37 nt withheld, positions 5476-5512]
ACTCTATCTCGGGCTATTCTTTTGATTTAAATTCTACCGGGTAGGGGAGGCGCTTTTCCCAAGGCAGTCT
GGAGCATGCGCTTTAGCAGCCCCGCTGGGCACTTGGCGCTACACAAGTGGCCTCTGGCCTCGCACACATT
CCACATCCACCGGTAGGCGCCAACCGGCTCCGTTCTTTGGTGGCCCCTTCGCGCCACCTTCTACTCCTCC
CCTAGTCAGGAAGTTCCCCCCCGCCCCGCAGCTCGCGTCGTGCAGGACGTGACAAATGGAAGTAGCACGT
CTCACTAGTCTCGTGCAGATGGACAGCACCGCTGAGCAATGGAAGCGGGTAGGCCTTTGGGGCAGCGGCC
AATAGCAGCTTTGCTCCTTCGCTTTCTGGGCTCAGAGGCTGGGAAGGGGTGGGTCCGGGGGCGGGCTCAG
GGGCGGGCTCAGGGGCGGGGCGGGCGCCCGAAGGTCCTCCGGAGGCCCGGCATTCTGCACGCTTCAAAAG
CGCACGTCTGCCGCGCTGTTCTCCTCTTCCTCATCTCCGGGCCTTTCGACCTGCAGCCCAAGCTTCCACC
ATGGTGAGCAAGGGCGAGGAGCTGTTCACCGGGGTGGTGCCCATCCTGGTCGAGCTGGACGGCGACGTAA
ACGGCCACAAGTTCAGCGTGTCCGGCGAGGGCGAGGGCGATGCCACCTACGGCAAGCTGACCCTGAAGCT
GATCTGCACCACCGGCAAGCTGCCCGTGCCCTGGCCCACCCTCGTGACCACCCTGGGCTACGGCCTGCAG
TGCTTCGCCCGCTACCCCGACCACATGAAGCAGCACGACTTCTTCAAGTCCGCCATGCCCGAAGGCTACG
TCCAGGAGCGCACCATCTTCTTCAAGGACGACGGCAACTACAAGACCCGCGCCGAGGTGAAGTTCGAGGG
CGACACCCTGGTGAACCGCATCGAGCTGAAGGGCATCGACTTCAAGGAGGACGGCAACATCCTGGGGCAC
AAGCTGGAGTACAACTACAACAGCCACAACGTCTATATCACCGCCGACAAGCAGAAGAACGCCATCAAGG
CCAACTTCAAGATCCGCCACAACATCGAGGACGGCGGCGTGCAGCTCGCCGACCACTACCAGCAGAACAC
CCCCATCGGCGACGGCCCCGTGCTGCTGCCCGACAACCACTACCTGAGCTACCAGTCCGCCCTGAGCAAA
GACCCCAACGAGAAGCGCGATCACATGGTCCTGCTGGAGTTAGTGACCGCCGCCGGGATCACTCTCGGCA
TGGACGAGCTGTACAAGTAATAAGGGATTTTGCCGATTTCGGTCTATTGGTTAAAAAATGAGCTGATTTA
ACAAAAATTTAACGCGAATTTTAACAAAATATTAACGTTTACAATTTTATGGTGCACTCTCAGTACAATC
TGCTCTGATGCCGCATAGTTAAGCCAGCCCCGACACCCGCCAACACCCGCTGACGCGCCCTGACGGGCTT
GTCTGCTCCCGGCATCCGCTTACAGACAAGCTGTGACCGTCTCCGGGAGCTGCATGTGTCAGAGGTTTTC
ACCGTCATCACCGAAACGCGCGAGACGAAAGGGCCTCGTGATACGCCTATTTTTATAGGTTAATGTCATG
ATAATAATGGTTTCTTAGACGTCAGGTGGCACTTTTCGGGGAAATGTGCGCGGAACCCCTATTTGTTTAT
TTTTCTAAATACATTCAAATATGTATCCGCTCATGAGACAATAACCCTGATAAATGCTTCAATAATATTG
AAAAAGGAAGAGTATGAGTATTCAACATTTCCGTGTCGCCCTTATTCCCTTTTTTGCGGCATTTTGCCTT
CCTGTTTTTGCTCACCCAGAAACGCTGGTGAAAGTAAAAGATGCTGAAGATCAGTTGGGTGCACGAGTGG
GTTACATCGAACTGGATCTCAACAGCGGTAAGATCCTTGAGAGTTTTCGCCCCGAAGAACGTTTTCCAAT
GATGAGCACTTTTAAAGTTCTGCTATGTGGCGCGGTATTATCCCGTATTGACGCCGGGCAAGAGCAACTC
GGTCGCCGCATACACTATTCTCAGAATGACTTGGTTGAGTACTCACCAGTCACAGAAAAGCATCTTACGG
ATGGCATGACAGTAAGAGAATTATGCAGTGCTGCCATAACCATGAGTGATAACACTGCGGCCAACTTACT
TCTGACAACGATCGGAGGACCGAAGGAGCTAACCGCTTTTTTGCACAACATGGGGGATCATGTAACTCGC
CTTGATCGTTGGGAACCGGAGCTGAATGAAGCCATACCAAACGACGAGCGTGACACCACGATGCCTGTAG
CAATGGCAACAACGTTGCGCAAACTATTAACTGGCGAACTACTTACTCTAGCTTCCCGGCAACAATTAAT
AGACTGGATGGAGGCGGATAAAGTTGCAGGACCACTTCTGCGCTCGGCCCTTCCGGCTGGCTGGTTTATT
GCTGATAAATCTGGAGCCGGTGAGCGTGGAAGCCGCGGTATCATTGCAGCACTGGGGCCAGATGGTAAGC
CCTCCCGTATCGTAGTTATCTACACGACGGGGAGTCAGGCAACTATGGATGAACGAAATAGACAGATCGC
TGAGATAGGTGCCTCACTGATTAAGCATTGGTAACTGTCAGACCAAGTTTACTCATATATACTTTAGATT
GATTTAAAACTTCATTTTTAATTTAAAAGGATCTAGGTGAAGATCCTTTTTGATAATCTCATGACCAAAA
TCCCTTAACGTGAGTTTTCGTTCCACTGAGCGTCAGACCCCGTAGAAAAGATCAAAGGATCTTCTTGAGA
TCCTTTTTTTCTGCGCGTAATCTGCTGCTTGCAAACAAAAAAACCACCGCTACCAGCGGTGGTTTGTTTG
CCGGATCAAGAGCTACCAACTCTTTTTCCGAAGGTAACTGGCTTCAGCAGAGCGCAGATACCAAATACTG
TTCTTCTAGTGTAGCCGTAGTTAGGCCACCACTTCAAGAACTCTGTAGCACCGCCTACATACCTCGCTCT
GCTAATCCTGTTACCAGTGGCTGCTGCCAGTGGCGATAAGTCGTGTCTTACCGGGTTGGACTCAAGACGA
TAGTTACCGGATAAGGCGCAGCGGTCGGGCTGAACGGGGGGTTCGTGCACACAGCCCAGCTTGGAGCGAA
CGACCTACACCGAACTGAGATACCTACAGCGTGAGCTATGAGAAAGCGCCACGCTTCCCGAAGGGAGAAA
GGCGGACAGGTATCCGGTAAGCGGCAGGGTCGGAACAGGAGAGCGCACGAGGGAGCTTCCAGGGGGAAAC
GCCTGGTATCTTTATAGTCCTGTCGGGTTTCGCCACCTCTGACTTGAGCGTCGATTTTTGTGATGCTCGT
CAGGGGGGCGGAGCCTATGGAAAAACGCCAGCAACGCGGCCTTTTTACGGTTCCTGGCCTTTTGCTGGCC
TTTTGCTCACATGTGAGGGCCTATTTCCCATGATTCCTTCATATTTGCATATACGATACAAGGCTGTTAG
AGAGATAATTGGAATTAATTTGACTGTAAACACAAAGATATTAGTACAAAATACGTGACGTAGAAAGTAA
TAATTTCTTGGGTAGTTTGCAGTTTTAAAATTATGTTTTAAAATGGACTATCATATGCTTACCGTAACTT
GAAAGTATTTCGATTTCTTGGCTTTATATATCTTGTGGAAAGGACGAAACACCGGAGGCCGCAGAAGACA
AACAGTTTTAGAGCTAGAAATAGCAAGTTAAAATAAGGCTAGTCCGTTATCAACTTGAAAAAGTGGCACC
GAGTCGGTGCTTTTTTGTTTTAGAGCTAGAAATAGCAAGTTAAAATAAGGCTAGTCCGTTTTTAGCGCGT
GCGCCAATTCTGCAGACAAATGGCTCTAGAGGTACCCGTTACATAACTTACGGTAAATGGCCCGCCTGGC
TGACCGCCCAACGACCCCCGCCCATTGACGTCAATAGTAACGCCAATAGGGACTTTCCATTGACGTCAAT
GGGTGGAGTATTTACGGTAAACTGCCCACTTGGCAGTACATCAAGTGTATCATATGCCAAGTACGCCCCC
TATTGACGTCAATGACGGTAAATGGCCCGCCTGGCATTGTGCCCAGTACATGACCTTATGGGACTTTCCT
ACTTGGCAGTACATCTACGTATTAGTCATCGCTATTACCATGGTCGAGGTGAGCCCCACGTTCTGCTTCA
CTCTCCCCATCTCCCCCCCCTCCCCACCCCCAATTTTGTATTTA
